>Addgene plasmid #44340 | pMX-hTAF10 | depositor full sequence | sequence record 60338 | pMX-hTAF10 sequence 5410 bps
CCCGAAAAGTGCCACCTGCATAATGAAAGACCCCACCTGTAGGTTTGGCAAGCTAGCTTAAGTAACGCCA
TTTTGCAAGGCATGGAAAAATACATAACTGAGAATAGAAAAGTTCAGATCAAGGTCAGGAACAGATGGAA
CAGCTGAATATGGGCCAAACAGGATATCTGTGGTAAGCAGTTCCTGCCCCGGCTCAGGGCCAAGAACAGA
TGGAACAGCTGAATATGGGCCAAACAGGATATCTGTGGTAAGCAGTTCCTGCCCCGGCTCAGGGCCAAGA
ACAGATGGTCCCCAGATGCGGTCCAGCCCTCAGCAGTTTCTAGAGAACCATCAGATGTTTCCAGGGTGCC
CCAAGGACCTGAAATGACCCTGTGCCTTATTTGAACTAACCAATCAGTTCGCTTCTCGCTTCTGTTCGCG
CGCTTCTGCTCCCCGAGCTCAATAAAAGAGCCCACAACCCCTCACTCGGCGCGCCAGTCCTCCGATTGAC
TGAGTCGCCCGGGTACCCGTGTATCCAATAAACCCTCTTGCAGTTGCATCCGACTTGTGGTCTCGCTGTT
CCTTGGGAGGGTCTCCTCTGAGTGATTGACTACCCGTCAGCGGGGGTCTTTCATTTGGGGGCTCGTCCGG
GATCGGGAGACCCCTGCCCAGGGACCACCGACCCACCACCGGGAGGTAAGCTGGCCAGCAACTTATCTGT
GTCTGTCCGATTGTCTAGTGTCTATGACTGATTTTATGCGCCTGCGTCGGTACTAGTTAGCTAACTAGCT
CTGTATCTGGCGGACCCGTGGTGGAACTGACGAGTTCGGAACACCCGGCCGCAACCCTGGGAGACGTCCC
AGGGACTTCGGGGGCCGTTTTTGTGGCCCGACCTGAGTCCAAAAATCCCGATCGTTTTGGACTCTTTGGT
GCACCCCCCTAATAGGAGGGATATGTGGTTCTGGTAGGAGACGAGAACCTAAAACAGTTCCCGCCTCCGT
CTGAATTTTTGCTTTCGGTTTGGGACCGAAGCCGCGCCGCGCGTCTTGTCTGCTGCAGCATCGTTCTGTG
TTGTCTCTGTCTGACTGTGTTTCTGTATTTGTCTGAAAATTAGGGCCAGACTGTTACCACTCCCTTAAGT
TTGACCTTAGGTCACTGGAAAGATGTCGAGCGGATCGCTCACAACCAGTCGGTAGATGTCAAGAAGAGAC
GTTGGGTTACCTTCTGCTCTGCAGAATGGCCAACCTTTAACGTCGGATGGCCGCGAGACGGCACCTTTAA
CCGAGACCTCATCACCCAGGTTAAGATCAAGGTCTTTTCACCTGGCCCGCATGGACACCCAGACCAGGTC
CCCTACATCGTGACCTGGGAAGCCTTGGCTTTTGACCCCCCTCCCTGGGTCAAGCCCTTTGTACACCCTA
AGCCTCCGCCTCCTCTTCCTCCATCCGCCCCGTCTCTCCCCCTTGAACCTCCTCGTTCGACCCCGCCTCG
ATCCTCCCTTTATCCAGCCCTCACTCCTTCTCTAGGCGCCCCCATATGGCCATATGAGATCTTATATGGG
GCACCCCCGCCCCTTGTAAACTTCCCTGACCCTGACATGACAAGAGTTACTAACAGCCCCTCTCTCCAAG
CTCACTTACAGGCTCTCTACTTAGTCCAGCACGAAGTCTGGAGACCTCTGGCGGCAGCCTACCAAGAACA
ACTGGACCGACCGGTGGTACCTCACCCTTACCGAGTCGGCGACACAGTGTGGGTCCGCCGACACCAGACT
AAGAACCTAGAACCTCGCTGGAAAGGACCTTACACAGTCCTGCTGACCACCCCCACCGCCCTCAAAGTAG
ACGGCATCGCAGCTTGGATACACGCCGCCCACGTGAAGGCTGCCGACCCCGGGGGTGGACCATCCTCTAG
ACTGCCGGATCTAGCTAGTTAATTAAGGATCCCAGTGTGGTGGTACGGGAATTCCCCACCGGCCCGATGA
GCTGCAGCGGCTCCGGCGCGGACCCCGAGGCGGCGCCGGCCTCCGCCGCCTCGGCCCCGGGCCCCGCGCC
CCCGGTCTCGGCTCCCGCCGCGCTGCCCTCCAGCACCGCCGCGGAGAACAAGGCCAGCCCCGCGGGGACA
GCGGGGGGACCTGGGGCTGGAGCAGCTGCTGGGGGCACGGGACCCTTGGCGGCGCGGGCCGGGGAGCCAG
CTGAGCGGCGTGGGGCGGCTCCGGTGTCGGCGGGTGGCGCGGCGCCCCCGGAGGGGGCCATATCTAACGG
GGTTTACGTACTGCCGAGCGCGGCCAACGGAGACGTGAAGCCCGTGGTGTCCAGCACGCCTTTGGTGGAC
TTCTTGATGCAGCTGGAAGATTACACGCCTACGATCCCAGATGCAGTGACTGGTTACTACCTGAACCGTG
CTGGCTTTGAGGCCTCAGACCCACGCATAATTCGGCTCATCTCCTTAGCTGCCCAGAAATTCATCTCAGA
TATTGCCAATGATGCCCTACAGCACTGCAAAATGAAGGGCACGGCCTCCGGCAGCTCCCGGAGCAAGAGC
AAGGACCGCAAGTACACTCTAACCATGGAGGACTTGACCCCTGCCCTCAGCGAGTATGGCATCAATGTGA
AGAAGCCGCACTACTTCACCTGAGCCACCCAACCTAAATGTACTTATCTGTCCCCATGTCCCCACACCAG
CCTGTTTTCATAATAAACTTTATTGTGAAAAAAAAAAAAAAAAAAAAAAAAAAAAAAAAAACTCGAGCGG
CCGCCAGCACAGTGGTCGACGATAAAATAAAAGATTTTATTTAGTCTCCAGAAAAAGGGGGGAATGAAAG
ACCCCACCTGTAGGTTTGGCAAGCTAGCTTAAGTAACGCCATTTTGCAAGGCATGGAAAAATACATAACT
GAGAATAGAGAAGTTCAGATCAAGGTCAGGAACAGATGGAACAGCTGAATATGGGCCAAACAGGATATCT
GTGGTAAGCAGTTCCTGCCCCGGCTCAGGGCCAAGAACAGATGGAACAGCTGAATATGGGCCAAACAGGA
TATCTGTGGTAAGCAGTTCCTGCCCCGGCTCAGGGCCAAGAACAGATGGTCCCCAGATGCGGTCCAGCCC
TCAGCAGTTTCTAGAGAACCATCAGATGTTTCCAGGGTGCCCCAAGGACCTGAAATGACCCTGTGCCTTA
TTTGAACTAACCAATCAGTTCGCTTCTCGCTTCTGTTCGCGCGCTTCTGCTCCCCGAGCTCAATAAAAGA
GCCCACAACCCCTCACTCGGGGCGCCAGTCCTCCGATTGACTGAGTCGCCCGGGTACCCGTGTATCCAAT
AAACCCTCTTGCAGTTGCATCCGACTTGTGGTCTCGCTGTTCCTTGGGAGGGTCTCCTCTGAGTGATTGA
CTACCCGTCAGCGGGGGTCTTTCACATGCAGCATGTATCAAAATTAATTTGGTTTTTTTTCTTAAGTATT
TACATTAAATGGCCATAGTTGCATTAATGAATCGGCCAACGCGCGGGGAGAGGCGGTTTGCGTATTGGGC
GCTCTTCCGCTTCCTCGCTCACTGACTCGCTGCGCTCGGTCGTTCGGCTGCGGCGAGCGGTATCAGCTCA
CTCAAAGGCGGTAATACGGTTATCCACAGAATCAGGGGATAACGCAGGAAAGAACATGTGAGCAAAAGGC
CAGCAAAAGGCCAGGAACCGTAAAAAGGCCGCGTTGCTGGCGTTTTTCCATAGGCTCCGCCCCCCTGACG
AGCATCACAAAAATCGACGCTCAAGTCAGAGGTGGCGAAACCCGACAGGACTATAAAGATACCAGGCGTT
TCCCCCTGGAAGCTCCCTCGTGCGCTCTCCTGTTCCGACCCTGCCGCTTACCGGATACCTGTCCGCCTTT
CTCCCTTCGGGAAGCGTGGCGCTTTCTCATAGCTCACGCTGTAGGTATCTCAGTTCGGTGTAGGTCGTTC
GCTCCAAGCTGGGCTGTGTGCACGAACCCCCCGTTCAGCCCGACCGCTGCGCCTTATCCGGTAACTATCG
TCTTGAGTCCAACCCGGTAAGACACGACTTATCGCCACTGGCAGCAGCCACTGGTAACAGGATTAGCAGA
GCGAGGTATGTAGGCGGTGCTACAGAGTTCTTGAAGTGGTGGCCTAACTACGGCTACACTAGAAGAACAG
TATTTGGTATCTGCGCTCTGCTGAAGCCAGTTACCTTCGGAAAAAGAGTTGGTAGCTCTTGATCCGGCAA
ACAAACCACCGCTGGTAGCGGTGGTTTTTTTGTTTGCAAGCAGCAGATTACGCGCAGAAAAAAAGGATCT
CAAGAAGATCCTTTGATCTTTTCTACGGGGTCTGACGCTCAGTGGAACGAAAACTCACGTTAAGGGATTT
TGGTCATGAGATTATCAAAAAGGATCTTCACCTAGATCCTTTTGCGGCCGGCCGCAAATCAATCTAAAGT
ATATATGAGTAAACTTGGTCTGACAGTTACCAATGCTTAATCAGTGAGGCACCTATCTCAGCGATCTGTC
TATTTCGTTCATCCATAGTTGCCTGACTCCCCGTCGTGTAGATAACTACGATACGGGAGGGCTTACCATC
TGGCCCCAGTGCTGCAATGATACCGCGAGACCCACGCTCACCGGCTCCAGATTTATCAGCAATAAACCAG
CCAGCCGGAAGGGCCGAGCGCAGAAGTGGTCCTGCAACTTTATCCGCCTCCATCCAGTCTATTAATTGTT
GCCGGGAAGCTAGAGTAAGTAGTTCGCCAGTTAATAGTTTGCGCAACGTTGTTGCCATTGCTACAGGCAT
CGTGGTGTCACGCTCGTCGTTTGGTATGGCTTCATTCAGCTCCGGTTCCCAACGATCAAGGCGAGTTACA
TGATCCCCCATGTTGTGCAAAAAAGCGGTTAGCTCCTTCGGTCCTCCGATCGTTGTCAGAAGTAAGTTGG
CCGCAGTGTTATCACTCATGGTTATGGCAGCACTGCATAATTCTCTTACTGTCATGCCATCCGTAAGATG
CTTTTCTGTGACTGGTGAGTACTCAACCAAGTCATTCTGAGAATAGTGTATGCGGCGACCGAGTTGCTCT
TGCCCGGCGTCAATACGGGATAATACCGCGCCACATAGCAGAACTTTAAAAGTGCTCATCATTGGAAAAC
GTTCTTCGGGGCGAAAACTCTCAAGGATCTTACCGCTGTTGAGATCCAGTTCGATGTAACCCACTCGTGC
ACCCAACTGATCTTCAGCATCTTTTACTTTCACCAGCGTTTCTGGGTGAGCAAAAACAGGAAGGCAAAAT
GCCGCAAAAAAGGGAATAAGGGCGACACGGAAATGTTGAATACTCATACTCTTCCTTTTTCAATATTATT
GAAGCATTTATCAGGGTTATTGTCTCATGAGCGGATACATATTTGAATGTATTTAGAAAAATAAACAAAT
AGGGGTTCCGCGCACATTTC
Features (pLannotate 1.2.2; 13 found; start..end, strand, type, name):
     22..615     +  LTR            LTR: long terminal repeat from Moloney murine leukemia virus
    678..877     +  misc_feature   MMLV Ψ: packaging signal of Moloney murine leukemia virus (MMLV)
    929..1017    +  misc_feature   MESV Ψ (fragment): packaging signal of murine embryonic stem cell virus
   1094..1510    +  CDS            gag (truncated): truncated Moloney murine leukemia virus (MMLV) gag gene lacking the start codon
   1520..1894    +  misc_feature   pol region: Moloney murine leukemia virus (MMLV) pol region containing the splice acceptor site
   1957..2610    +  CDS            TAF10: TAF10_HUMAN - Also known as TAF2A, TAF2H, TAFII30. Experimental evidence at protein level: Swiss-Prot protein existence level 1. TAFs are components of the transcription factor IID (TFIID) complex, PCAF histone acetylase complex and TBP-free TAFII complex (TFTC). TIIFD is a multimeric protein complex that plays a central role in mediating promoter responses to various activators and repressors. From Homo sapiens (Human).
   2684..2701    +  promoter       ARG4 promoter (fragment): S. cerevisiae ARG4
   2793..2914    +  LTR            3' LTR (ΔU3) (fragment): self-inactivating 3' long terminal repeat (LTR) from Moloney murine leukemia virus
   2915..3384    +  LTR            LTR: long terminal repeat from Moloney murine leukemia virus
   3450..3502    -  CDS            lacI (fragment): lac repressor; lacI; The lac repressor binds to the lac operator to inhibit transcription in E. coli. This inhibition can be relieved by adding lactose or isopropyl-β-D-thiogalactopyranoside (IPTG).
   3685..4273    -  rep_origin     ori: high-copy-number ColE1/pMB1/pBR322/pUC origin of replication
   4437..5297    -  CDS            AmpR: β-lactamase; bla; confers resistance to ampicillin, carbenicillin, and related antibiotics
   5298..5402    -  promoter       AmpR promoter: bla
