[The description below was written by a language model from this plasmid's Addgene catalogue record and pLannotate feature annotations shown in this document.]
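Description:
pMX-hTAF10 is a Moloney murine leukemia virus–based retroviral expression plasmid built on the pMX backbone, carrying the human TAF10 cDNA (TBP-associated factor 10, also known as TAF2A, TAF2H or TAFII30). It is about 5.4 kb and is maintained in E. coli through a high-copy ColE1/pUC-type origin, with selection by the β-lactamase (AmpR) gene under its own promoter. The record indicates propagation in a recombination-deficient strain, a common choice for plasmids with repeated LTR sequences.

The viral portion runs from a 5′ MMLV LTR, which the record names as the promoter driving the insert, through the extended packaging region (MMLV Ψ plus a truncated gag segment lacking its start codon) and a pol-derived fragment that supplies a splice acceptor. These elements allow the transcript to be encapsidated efficiently when gag, pol and env are supplied in trans by a packaging cell line. The TAF10 insert was cloned between EcoRI and XhoI sites that were both retained. The catalogued insert is about 1 kb, of which roughly 650 bp is annotated as the TAF10 coding sequence, so the remainder is presumably flanking cDNA sequence. No epitope tag, reporter or mammalian selection marker is annotated. A 3′ LTR closes the provirus. The software splits it into a short "ΔU3" fragment and a longer LTR match, but nothing in the record identifies the vector as self-inactivating. The brief ARG4 promoter and lacI hits are small fragments, most likely incidental matches.

TAF10 is a subunit of the general transcription factor TFIID and related complexes. The construct is designed for stable retroviral delivery and overexpression of TAF10 in mammalian cells, and it was deposited with a study of TFIID's role in the pluripotency transcription circuitry.
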