Addgene plasmid #44340: pMX-hTAF10
Depositing lab: Marc Timmers. Depositing organization: University Medical Centre Utrecht. Publication: A central role for TFIID in the pluripotent transcription circuitry. Pijnappel WW, Esch D, Baltissen MP, Wu G, Mischerikow N, Bergsma AJ, van der Wal E, Han DW, Bruch Hv, Moritz S, Lijnzaad P, Altelaar AF, Sameith K, Zaehres H, Heck AJ, Holstege FC, Scholer HR, Timmers HT. Nature. 2013 Mar 28;495(7442):516-9. doi: 10.1038/nature11970. Epub 2013 Mar 17. PubMed 23503660.
Backbone
  Vector backbone: pMX
  Total vector size (bp): 5401
  Vector type: Mammalian Expression, Retroviral
Growth in bacteria
  Bacterial resistance: Ampicillin, 100 μg/mL
  Growth temperature: 37°C
  Growth strain: Stbl3
  Growth instructions: Standard growth
  Copy number: Unknown
Gene/Insert
  Gene/Insert name: TAF10 (alt name: TBP-associated factor 10)
  Species: H. sapiens (human)
  Insert size (bp): 1050
  GenBank ID: BC012088
  Entrez Gene: TAF10 (a.k.a. TAF2A, TAF2H, TAFII30)
  Promoter: LTR
  Cloning method: Restriction Enzyme; 5′ cloning site EcoR1 (not destroyed); 3′ cloning site Xho1 (not destroyed)
  Sequencing primers: 5′ pBMN_5_primer; 3′ -
Terms and licenses: Academic/Nonprofit Terms; Industry Terms: Not Available to Industry
How to cite: pMX-hTAF10 was a gift from Marc Timmers (Addgene plasmid # 44340 ; http://n2t.net/addgene:44340 ; RRID:Addgene_44340)
