>Addgene plasmid #44340 | pMX-hTAF10 | addgene partial sequence | sequence record 64354 | pBMN5 5'-GCTTGGATACACGCCGC-3'
ACTGCCGGATCTAGCTAGTTAATTAAGGATCCCAGTGTGGTGGTACGGGAATTCGGCACGAGGCCCACCG
GCCCGATGAGCTGCAGCGGCTCCGGCGCGGACCCCGAGGCGGCGCCGGCCTCCGCCGCCTCGGCCCCGGG
CCCCGCGCCCCCGGTCTCGGCTCCCGCCGCGCTGCCCTCCAGCACCGCCGCGGAGAACAAGGCCAGCCCC
GCGGGGACAGCGGGGGGACCTGGGGCTGGAGCAGCTGCTGGGGGCACGGGACCCTTGGCGGCGCGGGCCG
GGGAGCCAGCTGAGCGGCGTGGGGCGGCTCCGGTGTCGGCGGGTGGCGCGGCGCCCCCGGAGGGGGCCAT
ATCTAACGGGGTTTAC
